Addgene plasmid #240036: pACEBac1-eIF3m
Purpose: Human eIF3m for further cloning or expression in insect cells for purification
Depositing lab: Venki Ramakrishnan. Depositing organization: MRC Laboratory of Molecular Biology. Publication: Purification and characterization of recombinant human translation initiation factor eIF3. Diaz-Lopez I, Gordiyenko Y, Zuber PK, Li X, Ramakrishnan V. Protein Sci. 2026 Jan;35(1):e70388. doi: 10.1002/pro.70388. PubMed 41432235.
Backbone
  Vector backbone: pACEBac1
  Backbone manufacturer: Geneva Biotech
  Vector type: Insect Expression
Growth in bacteria
  Bacterial resistance: Gentamicin, 10 μg/mL
  Growth temperature: 37°C
  Growth strain: DH5alpha
  Copy number: High Copy
Gene/Insert
  Gene/Insert name: eIF3m
  Species: H. sapiens (human)
  Mutation: WT
  Entrez Gene: EIF3M (a.k.a. B5, GA17, PCID1, TANGO7, hfl-B5)
  Promoter: Polyhedrin
  Cloning method: Gene Synthesis
Terms and licenses: Academic/Nonprofit Terms; Industry Terms: Not Available to Industry
How to cite: pACEBac1-eIF3m was a gift from Venki Ramakrishnan (Addgene plasmid # 240036 ; http://n2t.net/addgene:240036 ; RRID:Addgene_240036)
