[The description below was written by a language model from this plasmid's Addgene catalogue record and pLannotate feature annotations shown in this document.]
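Description:
pACEBac1-eIF3m is a 3,980-bp insect-cell expression plasmid built on the pACEBac1 acceptor backbone of the MultiBac-type baculovirus system. It carries a synthesized, wild-type coding sequence for human EIF3M, the m subunit of translation initiation factor eIF3. In E. coli it replicates from a high-copy ColE1/pUC-type origin and is selected with gentamicin, conferred by the aacC1 acetyltransferase gene driven by a class 1 integron Pc promoter.

The EIF3M open reading frame sits directly downstream of the baculovirus polyhedrin promoter, a very strong, very late viral promoter, and is followed by an SV40 polyadenylation signal. The short "large T antigen" annotation is most likely part of that SV40 terminator region, and the brief "SET1" fragment is probably also an incidental sequence match rather than an expressed tag. No affinity or epitope tag is annotated on the insert. The Tn7L and Tn7R ends mark a mini-Tn7 element, the standard means of transposing an expression cassette with its gentamicin marker into a baculoviral bacmid carried in a suitable E. coli strain. The resulting recombinant bacmid is then used to generate virus for infecting insect cells. A single loxP site upstream of the promoter allows Cre-mediated fusion with compatible donor plasmids, so several expression cassettes can be combined into one multigene construct.

According to the record, the plasmid serves either as a source of eIF3m for further cloning or for expression in insect cells and purification. This fits its origin in work on producing recombinant human eIF3, a multisubunit complex.
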