Features (pLannotate 1.2.2; 11 found; start..end, strand, type, name):
      1..34      +  protein_bind   loxP: Cre-mediated recombination occurs in the 8-bp core sequence (GCATACAT). Cre recombinase
    111..202     +  promoter       polyhedrin promoter: polh from Autographa californica; promoter for the baculovirus polyhedrin gene
    256..1377    +  CDS            EIF3M: EIF3M_HUMAN - Also known as HFLB5, PCID1. Experimental evidence at protein level: Swiss-Prot protein existence level 1. (Microbial infection) May favor virus entry in case of infection with herpes simplex virus 1 (HSV1) or herpes simplex virus 2 (HSV2). From Homo sapiens (Human).
   1431..1514    +  CDS            large T antigen (fragment): large T antigen from SV40 (simian virus 40)
   1537..1671    +  polyA_signal   SV40 poly(A) signal: SV40 polyadenylation signal
   1700..1749    +  CDS            SET1 (fragment): solubility-enhancement tag derived from T7 phage gene 10B
   1792..1957    -  mobile_element Tn7L: mini-Tn7 element (left end of the Tn7 transposon) Tn7
   2147..2735    +  rep_origin     ori: high-copy-number ColE1/pMB1/pBR322/pUC origin of replication
   2870..3093    -  mobile_element Tn7R: mini-Tn7 element (right end of the Tn7 transposon) Tn7
   3160..3693    -  CDS            GmR: gentamycin acetyltransferase; aacC1; confers resistance to gentamycin
   3882..3910    -  promoter       Pc promoter: intI1 (promoter lies within the coding sequence); class 1 integron promoter
>Addgene plasmid #240036 | pACEBac1-eIF3m | addgene full sequence | sequence record 478393 | Addgene NGS Result
ATAACTTCGTATAGCATACATTATACGAAGTTATCTGTAACTATAACGGTCCTAAGGTAGCGAGTTTAAA
CACTAGTATCGATTCGCGACCTACTCCGGAATATTAATAGATCATGGAGATAATTAAAATGATAACCATC
TCGCAAATAAATAAGTATTTTACTGTTTTCGTAACAGTTTTGTAATAAAAAAACCTATAAATATTCCGGA
TTATTCATACCGTCCCACCATCGGGCGCGGATCCCTCGAGTCAACATGAGCGTCCCTGCTTTCATCGACA
TCTCTGAAGAAGACCAAGCAGCCGAACTGAGGGCTTATCTGAAGAGCAAGGGAGCTGAAATCTCTGAGGA
GAACAGCGAGGGAGGCCTGCACGTCGATCTCGCTCAGATCATCGAGGCATGCGATGTGTGCCTGAAGGAG
GACGACAAGGATGTGGAAAGCGTTATGAATAGCGTTGTGTCCCTCCTCCTGATCCTCGAACCCGATAAGC
AAGAAGCTCTCATCGAGTCCCTGTGCGAGAAGCTCGTGAAGTTCAGGGAGGGAGAAAGACCTAGCCTCAG
GCTCCAGCTCCTCTCCAACCTGTTTCATGGAATGGACAAGAACACTCCAGTCAGGTACACCGTTTACTGT
TCTCTCATCAAGGTTGCTGCAAGCTGCGGTGCTATCCAGTACATTCCAACCGAACTGGACCAAGTCCGCA
AATGGATCTCTGACTGGAACCTCACTACTGAGAAGAAACACACCCTGCTGAGGCTGCTGTATGAAGCTCT
GGTGGACTGCAAGAAGAGCGACGCTGCCTCTAAAGTGATGGTGGAGCTGCTGGGTTCCTACACTGAGGAC
AATGCTTCCCAGGCCAGGGTCGATGCTCATAGGTGCATTGTTAGAGCCCTGAAGGACCCAAATGCTTTCC
TGTTCGACCACCTCCTGACCCTCAAACCCGTGAAGTTTCTGGAAGGCGAACTGATCCATGATCTCCTGAC
CATCTTCGTGAGCGCTAAGCTCGCCTCTTACGTCAAGTTCTACCAGAACAACAAGGACTTCATCGACTCC
CTGGGACTGCTGCATGAACAGAACATGGCCAAGATGAGACTGCTGACCTTCATGGGAATGGCTGTTGAGA
ACAAGGAGATTAGCTTCGACACTATGCAACAGGAACTCCAGATCGGAGCAGATGATGTGGAGGCTTTCGT
CATCGACGCAGTTAGAACTAAGATGGTTTACTGCAAGATTGATCAGACTCAGCGCAAAGTCGTCGTGTCT
CACAGCACTCACAGAACATTCGGTAAGCAGCAGTGGCAACAGCTGTATGACACTCTGAACGCTTGGAAGC
AGAACCTCAACAAGGTGAAGAACTCTCTCCTGAGCCTCTCTGACACCTAAGGTACCTCTAGAGCCTGCAG
TCTCGACAAGCTTGTCGAGAAGTACTAGAGGATCATAATCAGCCATACCACATTTGTAGAGGTTTTACTT
GCTTTAAAAAACCTCCCACACCTCCCCCTGAACCTGAAACATAAAATGAATGCAATTGTTGTTGTTAACT
TGTTTATTGCAGCTTATAATGGTTACAAATAAAGCAATAGCATCACAAATTTCACAAATAAAGCATTTTT
TTCACTGCATTCTAGTTGTGGTTTGTCCAAACTCATCAATGTATCTTATCATGTCTGGATCTGATCACTG
CTTGAGCCTAGAAGATCCGGCTGCTAACAAAGCCCGAAAGGAAGCTGAGTTGGCTGCTGCCACCGCTGAG
CAATAACTATCATAACCCCTAGGGTATACCCATCTAATTGGAACCAGATAAGTGAAATCTAGTTCCAAAC
TATTTTGTCATTTTTAATTTTCGTATTAGCTTACGACGCTACACCCAGTTCCCATCTATTTTGTCACTCT
TCCCTAAATAATCCTTAAAAACTCCATTTCCACCCCTCCCAGTTCCCAACTATTTTGTCCGCCCACAACC
GGTTGACTTGGGTCAACTGTCAGACCAAGTTTACTCATATATACTTTAGATTGATTTAAAACTTCATTTT
TAATTTAAAAGGATCTAGGTGAAGATCCTTTTTGATAATCTCATGACCAAAATCCCTTAACGTGAGTTTT
CGTTCCACTGAGCGTCAGACCCCGTAGAAAAGATCAAAGGATCTTCTTGAGATCCTTTTTTTCTGCGCGT
AATCTGCTGCTTGCAAACAAAAAAACCACCGCTACCAGCGGTGGTTTGTTTGCCGGATCAAGAGCTACCA
ACTCTTTTTCCGAAGGTAACTGGCTTCAGCAGAGCGCAGATACCAAATACTGTTCTTCTAGTGTAGCCGT
AGTTAGGCCACCACTTCAAGAACTCTGTAGCACCGCCTACATACCTCGCTCTGCTAATCCTGTTACCAGT
GGCTGCTGCCAGTGGCGATAAGTCGTGTCTTACCGGGTTGGACTCAAGACGATAGTTACCGGATAAGGCG
CAGCGGTCGGGCTGAACGGGGGGTTCGTGCACACAGCCCAGCTTGGAGCGAACGACCTACACCGAACTGA
GATACCTACAGCGTGAGCTATGAGAAAGCGCCACGCTTCCCGAAGGGAGAAAGGCGGACAGGTATCCGGT
AAGCGGCAGGGTCGGAACAGGAGAGCGCACGAGGGAGCTTCCAGGGGGAAACGCCTGGTATCTTTATAGT
CCTGTCGGGTTTCGCCACCTCTGACTTGAGCGTCGATTTTTGTGATGCTCGTCAGGGGGGCGGAGCCTAT
GGAAAAACGCCAGCAACGCGGCCTTTTTACGGTTCCTGGCCTTTTGCTGGCCTTTTGCTCACATGTTCTT
TCCTGCGTTATCCCCTGATTGACTTGGGTCGCTCTTCCTGTGGATGCGCAGATGCCCTGCGTAAGCGGGT
GTGGGCGGACAATAAAGTCTTAAACTGAACAAAATAGATCTAAACTATGACAATAAAGTCTTAAACTAGA
CAGAATAGTTGTAAACTGAAATCAGTCCAGTTATGCTGTGAAAAAGCATACTGGACTTTTGTTATGGCTA
AAGCAAACTCTTCATTTTCTGAAGTGCAAATTGCCCGTCGTATTAAAGAGGGGCGTGGCCAAGGGCATGT
AAAGACTATATTCGCGGCGTTGTGACAATTTACCGAACAACTCCGCGGCCGGGAAGCCGATCTCGGCTTG
AACGAATTGTTAGGTGGCGGTACTTGGGTCGATATCAAAGTGCATCACTTCTTCCCGTATGCCCAACTTT
GTATAGAGAGCCACTGCGGGATCGTCACCGTAATCTGCTTGCACGTAGATCACATAAGCACCAAGCGCGT
TGGCCTCATGCTTGAGGAGATTGATGAGCGCGGTGGCAATGCCCTGCCTCCGGTGCTCGCCGGAGACTGC
GAGATCATAGATATAGATCTCACTACGCGGCTGCTCAAACTTGGGCAGAACGTAAGCCGCGAGAGCGCCA
ACAACCGCTTCTTGGTCGAAGGCAGCAAGCGCGATGAATGTCTTACTACGGAGCAAGTTCCCGAGGTAAT
CGGAGTCCGGCTGATGTTGGGAGTAGGTGGCTACGTCTCCGAACTCACGACCGAAAAGATCAAGAGCAGC
CCGCATGGATTTGACTTGGTCAGGGCCGAGCCTACATGTGCGAATGATGCCCATACTTGAGCCACCTAAC
TTTGTTTTAGGGCGACTGCCCTGCTGCGTAACATCGTTGCTGCTGCGTAACATCGTTGCTGCTCCATAAC
ATCAAACATCGACCCACGGCGTAACGCGCTTGCTGCTTGGATGCCCGAGGCATAGACTGTACAAAAAAAC
AGTCATAACAAGCCATGAAAACCGCCACTGCGCCGTTACCACCGCTGCGTTCGGTCAAGGTTCTGGACCA
GTTGCGTGAGCGCATACGCTACTTGCATTACAGTTTACGAACCGAACAGGCTTATGTCAACTGGGTTCGT
GCCTTCATCCGTTTCCACGGTGTGCGTCACCCGGCAACCTTGGGCAGCAGCGAAGTCGCC
